Addgene plasmid #64518: pGL2-HKII-F
Purpose: AS-30D hepatoma hexokinase II 0.075 kbp exon I-luciferase reporter vector
Depositing lab: Peter Pedersen. Depositing organization: Johns Hopkins University and School of Medicine. Publication: Glucose catabolism in cancer cells: identification and characterization of a marked activation response of the type II hexokinase gene to hypoxic conditions. Mathupala SP, Rempel A, Pedersen PL. J Biol Chem. 2001 Nov 16;276(46):43407-12. Epub 2001 Sep 13. 10.1074/jbc.M108181200 PubMed 11557773.
Backbone
  Vector backbone: pGL2-Basic
  Backbone manufacturer: Promega
  Backbone size w/o insert (bp): 5598
  Total vector size (bp): 5937
  Modifications to backbone: None
  Vector type: Luciferase
Growth in bacteria
  Bacterial resistance: Ampicillin, 100 μg/mL
  Growth temperature: 37°C
  Growth strain: SURE
  Copy number: High Copy
Gene/Insert
  Gene/Insert name: Type II hexokinase gene, partial cds and promoter region (alt names: HKII; HK2)
  Species: R. norvegicus (rat)
  Insert size (bp): 340
  Mutation: Isolated from AS-30D rat hepatoma
  GenBank ID: U19605.2
  Entrez Gene: Hk2
  Promoter: Hexokinase II promoter deleted
  Tag / fusion protein: firefly luciferase
  Cloning method: Restriction Enzyme; 5′ cloning site XbaI (destroyed during cloning); 3′ cloning site XhoI (not destroyed)
  Sequencing primers: 5′ GL primer 1; 3′ GL primer 2
Terms and licenses: Academic/Nonprofit Terms; Industry Terms: Not Available to Industry
Depositor comments: For stability the plasmid is maintained in E. coli SURE. For reporter studies it is propagated in E. coli SCS110 or other methylation deficient strain. Note: Addgene's quality control sequencing has identified a few single nucleotide discrepancies with the depositor's reference sequence. However, the plasmid accurately reflects the construct as it was used in the associated publication, and should function as described.
How to cite: pGL2-HKII-F was a gift from Peter Pedersen (Addgene plasmid # 64518 ; http://n2t.net/addgene:64518 ; RRID:Addgene_64518)
