[The description below was written by a language model from this plasmid's Addgene catalogue record.]
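Description:
pGL2-HKII-F is a firefly luciferase reporter plasmid built on the promoterless pGL2-Basic backbone, a high-copy bacterial plasmid selected with ampicillin. In this type of vector the luciferase coding sequence has no eukaryotic promoter of its own, so any luciferase activity seen after transfection reflects transcriptional activity contributed by the fragment cloned upstream. The complete construct is recorded as about 5.9 kb, with an insert of about 340 bp placed by restriction cloning between an XbaI-derived junction, which was destroyed in the process, and an intact XhoI site.

The insert comes from the rat (R. norvegicus) type II hexokinase gene (Hk2, also HKII) as isolated from the AS-30D hepatoma line. The record describes it as a promoter-deleted version: the purpose field refers to a 0.075 kbp exon I segment joined to luciferase, and the promoter field states that the hexokinase II promoter has been removed. How the 0.075 kbp figure relates to the 340 bp insert size is not explained in the record. The construct appears to be the shortest member of a deletion series, most plausibly serving as a minimal or background control against which longer hexokinase II promoter fragments are compared. The associated work concerned activation of the type II hexokinase gene in cancer cells under hypoxic conditions.

The depositor notes that different E. coli strains are used for stable maintenance and for preparing DNA for reporter assays, the latter being methylation-deficient. Repository sequencing found a few single-nucleotide differences from the depositor's reference, but the plasmid is stated to match the construct as used in the published work.
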