>Addgene plasmid #64518 | pGL2-HKII-F | depositor partial sequence | sequence record 108539 | Exon I
CTCCAGTGACTCTGATAAGGTGCGATCGCCCGAGAGGAACAGAACTGTCATTTTTGCGAAGTTGAGCCTT
ACGGATCCCGTGGGCGAAGTTAGCGACGGGACGCTGAGCAACTAGACCGGACGGCAGGAGTGAGACTTAG
GTGCCTTCTAGTAGTTGTGACTTAAAAAAAAAAAAAAAAGGAAAAGAAAAAAGGAGGAAAACCTGTTTCT
GGAAACGCGAGGCCCTCAGCTGGTGAGCCATCGTGGTTAAGCTTCTTTGTGTGGCTCCTGGAGTCTCCGA
TCCCAGCCGGACACCCGGGCCTGGTTTCAAAGCGGTCGAACTGCTCTGCCCGCTCCACCGGTAGCGCTCG
AG
