>Addgene plasmid #64518 | pGL2-HKII-F | addgene partial sequence | sequence record 111377 | pUC-3 5'-GCCATTCGCCATTCAGGCTGCGCAACTGTT-3'
GGGCCTCTTCGCTATTACGCCAGCCCAAGCTACCATGATAAGTAAGTAATATTAAGGTACGTGGAGGTTT
TACTTGCTTTAAAAAACCTCCCACACCTCCCCCTGAACCTGAAACATAAAATGAATGCAATTGTTGTTGT
TAACTTGTTTATTGCAGCTTATAATGGTTACAAATAAAGCAATAGCATCACAAATTTCACAAATAAAGCA
TTTTTTTCACTGCATTCTAGTTGTGGTTTGTCCAAACTCATCAATGTATCTTATGGTACTGTAACTGAGC
TAACATAACCCGGGAGAGTGACTCTGATAAGGTGCGATCGCCCGAGAGGAACAGAACTGTCATTTTTGCG
AAGTTGAGCCTTACGGATCCCGTGGGCGAAGTTAGCGACGGGACGCTGAGCAACTAGACCGGTCGGCAGG
AGTGAGACTTAGGTGCCTTCTAGTAGTTGTGACTTAAAAAAAAAAAAAAAAGGAAAAGAAAAAAGGAGGA
AAACCTGTTTCTGGAAACGCGAGGCCCTCAGCTGGTGAGCCATCGTGGTTAAGCTTCTTTGTGTGGCTCC
TGGAGTCTCCGATCCCAGCCGGACACCCGGGCCTGGTTTCAAAGCGGTCGAACTGCTCTGCCCGCTCCAC
CGGTAGCGCTCGAGATCTAAGTAAGCTTGGCATTCCGGTACTGTTGGTAAAATGGAAGACGCCAAAAACA
TAAAGAAAGGCCCGGCGCCATTCTATCCTCTAGAGGATGGAACCGCTGGAGAGCAACTGCATAAGGCTAT
GAAGAGATACGCCCTGGTTCCTGGAACAATTGCTTTTACAGATGCACATATCGAGGTGAACATCACGTAC
GCGGAATACTTCGAAATGTCCGTTCGGTTGGCAGAAGCTATGAAACGATATGGGCTGAATACAAATCACA
GAATCGTCGTATGCAGTGAAAACTCTCTTCAATTCTTTATGCCGGTGTTGGGCGCGTTATTTATCGGAGT
TGCAGTTGCGCCCGCGAACGACATTTATAATGAACGTGAATTGCTCAACAG
