>Addgene plasmid #64518 | pGL2-HKII-F | addgene partial sequence | sequence record 111384 | SV40-splice-R2 5'-CACAAACAATTAGAATCAGTAG-3'
CTTAAAAATTTTATATTTACCTTAGAGCTTTAAATCTCTGTAGGTAGTTTGTCCAATTATGTCACACCAC
AGAAGTAAGGTTCCTTCACAAAGATCCGGCGAATTTCTGCCATTCATCCGCTTATTATCACTTATTCAGG
CGTAGCAACCAGGCGTTTAAGGGCACCAATAACTGCCTTAAAAAAATTACGCCCCGCCCTGCCACTCATC
GCAGTATTACAATAGCTAAGAATTTCGTCATCGCTGAATACAGTTACATTTTACAATTTGGACTTTCCGC
CCTTCTTGGCCTTTATGAGGATCTCTCTGATTTTTCTTGCGTCGAGTTTTCCGGTAAGACCTTTCGGTAC
TTCGTCCACAAACACAACTCCTCCGCGCAACTTTTTCGCGGTTGTTACTTGACTGGCGACGTAATCCACG
ATCTCTTTTTCCGTCATCGTCTTTCCGTGCTCCAAAACAACAACGGCGGCGGGAAGTTCACCGGCGTCAT
CGTCGGGAAGACCTGCCACGCCCGCGTCGAAGATGTTGGGGTGTTGTAACAATATCGATTCCAATTCAGC
GGGGGCCACCTGATATCCTTTGTATTTAATTAAAGACTTCAAGCGGTCAACTATGAAGAAGTGTTCGTCT
TCGTCCCAGTAAGCTATGTCTCCAGAATGTAGCCATCCATCCTTGTCAATCAAGGCGTTGGTCGCTTCCG
GATTGTTTACATAACCGGACATAATCATAGGTCCTCTGACACATAATTCGCCTCTCTGATTAACGCCCAG
CGTTTTCCCGGTATCCAGATCCACAACCTTCGCTTCAAAAAATGGAACAACTTTACCGACCGCGCCCGGT
TTATCATCCCCCTCGGGTGTAATCAGAATAGCTGATGTAGTCTCAGTGAGCCCATATCCTTGTCGTATCC
CTGGAAGATGGAAGCGTTT
